Addgene plasmid #114845: AT3G28040 X014_pECIA14
Purpose: Prey vector AT3G28040 X014_pECIA14 should be used with bait vector AT3G28040 X014_pECIA2.
Depositing lab: Youssef Belkhadir. Depositing organization: Gregor Mendel Institute of Molecular Plant Biology. Publication: An extracellular network of Arabidopsis leucine-rich repeat receptor kinases. Smakowska-Luzan E, Mott GA, Parys K, Stegmann M, Howton TC, Layeghifard M, Neuhold J, Lehner A, Kong J, Grunwald K, Weinberger N, Satbhai SB, Mayer D, Busch W, Madalinski M, Stolt-Bergner P, Provart NJ, Mukhtar MS, Zipfel C, Desveaux D, Guttman DS, Belkhadir Y. Nature. 2018 Jan 18;553(7688):342-346. doi: 10.1038/nature25184. Epub 2018 Jan 10. PubMed 29320478.
Backbone
  Vector backbone: pECIA14
  Backbone manufacturer: Chris Garcia (Addgene plasmid # 47051)
  Vector type: Insect Expression
Growth in bacteria
  Bacterial resistance: Ampicillin, 100 μg/mL
  Growth temperature: 37°C
  Growth strain: DH5alpha
  Copy number: High Copy
Gene/Insert
  Gene/Insert name: AT3G28040
  Species: A. thaliana (mustard weed)
  Entrez Gene: AT3G28040 (a.k.a. AT3G28040)
  Promoter: Metallothionein (Copper-Inducible)
  Cloning method: Ligation Independent Cloning
Terms and licenses: Academic/Nonprofit Terms; Industry Terms: Not Available to Industry
Depositor comments: Plasmid for secreted expression in Drosophila cell culture by induction via CuSO4. Insert is an extracellular domain of indicated LRR-RK, C-terminally tagged with Pentameric rat COMP helix, Alkaline Phosphatase (human, placental), Flag, and hexahistidine tags. Insert Protein Sequence: SIQLNDDVLGLIVFKSDLNDPFSHLESWTEDDNTPCSWSYVKCNPKTSRVIELSLDGLALTGKINRGIQKLQRLKVLSLSNNNFTGNINALSNNNHLQKLDLSHNNLSGQIPSSLGSITSLQHLDLTGNSFSGTLSDDLFNNCSSLRYLSLSHNHLEGQIPSTLFRCSVLNSLNLSRNRFSGNPSFVSGIWRLERLRALDLSSNSLSGSIPLGILSLHNLKELQLQRNQFSGALPSDIGLCPHLNRVDLSSNHFSGELPRTLQKLKSLNHFDVSNNLLSGDFPPWIGDMTGLVHLDFSSNELTGKLPSSISNLRSLKDLNLSENKLSGEVPESLESCKELMIVQLKGNDFSGNIPDGFFDLGLQEMDFSGNGLTGSIPRGSSRLFESLIRLDLSHNSLTGSIPGEVGLFIHMRYLNLSWNHFNTRVPPEIEFLQNLTVLDLRNSALIGSVPADICESQSLQILQLDGNSLTGSIPEGIGNCSSLKLLSLSHNNLTGPIPKSLSNLQELKILKLEANKLSGEIPKELGDLQNLLLVNVSFNRLIGRLPLGDVFQSLDQSAIQGNLGICSPLLRGPCTLNVPKPLVINPNSYGNGNNMPGNRASGGSGTFHR
How to cite: AT3G28040 X014_pECIA14 was a gift from Youssef Belkhadir (Addgene plasmid # 114845 ; http://n2t.net/addgene:114845 ; RRID:Addgene_114845)
