[The description below was written by a language model from this plasmid's Addgene catalogue record and pLannotate feature annotations shown in this document.]
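Description:
AT3G28040 X014_pECIA14 is an insect-cell expression plasmid built on the pECIA14 backbone for secreted production of a plant receptor ectodomain in Drosophila cell culture. It is maintained in E. coli as a high-copy plasmid through a ColE1/pUC-type origin and selected with ampicillin via the β-lactamase gene. Short fragments of lac regulatory sequences, lacZα, rop and bom in the annotation are remnants of the cloning-vector backbone rather than functional parts. No selectable marker for insect cells appears in the feature table.

The expression cassette is driven by the Drosophila metallothionein promoter, which is induced by copper sulfate. Downstream, a Drosophila BiP signal sequence directs the product into the secretory pathway and is followed by the extracellular domain of the Arabidopsis thaliana leucine-rich repeat receptor kinase encoded by AT3G28040, inserted by ligation-independent cloning. The ectodomain is fused at its C-terminus to the pentamerising coiled-coil helix of rat COMP, human placental alkaline phosphatase, a FLAG epitope and, according to the depositor, a hexahistidine tag (not separately annotated in the feature table). An SV40 polyadenylation signal lies downstream of the cassette.

This design makes the plasmid the "prey" partner in an extracellular interaction assay. Pentamerisation through COMP raises avidity so that weak ectodomain contacts can be detected, and alkaline phosphatase gives an enzymatic readout of binding. The FLAG and His tags can serve for detection or purification. The record states that it should be used with the matching bait construct in pECIA2, and it belongs to a collection used to map interactions among the extracellular domains of Arabidopsis LRR receptor kinases.
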