Features (pLannotate 1.2.2; 19 found; start..end, strand, type, name):
     23..449     +  promoter       MT promoter: Drosophila metallothionein promoter
    467..520     +  sig_peptide    BiP signal sequence: Drosophila BiP signal sequence
    521..2350    +  CDS            Y3804_ARATH (fragment): Experimental evidence at protein level: Swiss-Prot protein existence level 1. From Arabidopsis thaliana (Mouse-ear cress).
   2387..2566    +  CDS            Comp (fragment): COMP_RAT - Experimental evidence at protein level: Swiss-Prot protein existence level 1. May play a role in the structural integrity of cartilage via its interaction with other extracellular matrix proteins such as the collagens and fibronectin. Can mediate the interaction of chondrocytes with the cartilage extracellular matrix through interaction with cell surface integrin receptors. Could play a role in the pathogenesis of osteoarthritis. Potent suppressor of apoptosis in both primary chondrocytes and transformed cells. Suppresses apoptosis by blocking the activation of caspase-3 and by indu
   2554..4006    +  CDS            SEAP (fragment): secreted alkaline phosphatase from human placenta The natural enzyme has a C-terminal transmembrane sequence that is replaced by a GPI anchor.
   4043..4072    +  CDS            2xFLAG (fragment): two tandem FLAG® epitope tags
   4178..4312    -  polyA_signal   SV40 poly(A) signal: SV40 polyadenylation signal
   4335..4419    -  CDS            large T antigen (fragment): large T antigen from SV40 (simian virus 40)
   4419..4443    +  misc_feature   MCS (fragment): pUC18/19 multiple cloning site
   4480..4496    -  protein_bind   lac operator: The lac repressor binds to the lac operator to inhibit transcription in E. coli. This inhibition can be relieved by adding lactose or isopropyl-β-D-thiogalactopyranoside (IPTG). lac repressor encoded by lacI
   4504..4534    -  promoter       lac promoter: promoter for the E. coli lac operon
   4549..4570    -  protein_bind   CAP binding site: CAP binding activates transcription in the presence of cAMP. E. coli catabolite activator protein
   4583..4675    -  CDS            lacI (fragment): lac repressor; lacI; The lac repressor binds to the lac operator to inhibit transcription in E. coli. This inhibition can be relieved by adding lactose or isopropyl-β-D-thiogalactopyranoside (IPTG).
   4858..5446    -  rep_origin     ori: high-copy-number ColE1/pMB1/pBR322/pUC origin of replication
   5617..6477    -  CDS            AmpR: β-lactamase; bla; confers resistance to ampicillin, carbenicillin, and related antibiotics
   6478..6582    -  promoter       AmpR promoter: bla
   6677..6712    +  CDS            rop (fragment): Rop protein, which maintains plasmids at low copy number; rop
   6814..6913    +  misc_feature   bom (fragment): basis of mobility region from pBR322
   6919..21      -  CDS            lacZα (fragment) (across the origin): LacZα fragment of β-galactosidase; lacZ fragment
>Addgene plasmid #114845 | AT3G28040 X014_pECIA14 | addgene full sequence | sequence record 274067 | Addgene NGS Result
GTAAAACGACGGCCAGTGAATTAATTCGTTGCAGGACAGGATGTGGTGCCCGATGTGACTAGCTCTTTGC
TGCAGGCCGTCCTATCCTCTGGTTCCGATAAGAGACCCAGAACTCCGGCCCCCCACCGCCCACCGCCACC
CCCATACATATGTGGTACGCAAGTAAGAGTGCCTGCGCATGCCCCATGTGCCCCACCAAGAGCTTTGCAT
CCCATACAAGTCCCCAAAGTGGAGAACCGAACCAATTCTTCGCGGGCAGAACAAAAGCTTCTGCACACGT
CTCCACTCGAATTTGGAGCCGGCCGGCGTGTGCAAAAGAGGTGAATCGAACGAAAGACCCGTGTGTAAAG
CCGCGTTTCCAAAATGTATAAAACCGAGAGCATCTGGCCAATGTGCATCAGTTGTGGTCAGCAGCAAAAT
CAAGTGAATCATCTCAGTGCAACTAAAGGGGGGATCCGATCTCAATATGAAGTTATGCATATTACTGGCC
GTCGTGGCCTTTGTTGGCCTCTCGCTCGGGTCAATTCAACTAAACGACGACGTTTTAGGACTCATCGTCT
TCAAATCAGACCTCAACGACCCATTTTCACACCTTGAGTCATGGACCGAAGACGACAACACTCCTTGTTC
ATGGAGTTACGTCAAATGCAACCCCAAAACATCTCGAGTCATCGAGCTTTCTCTCGACGGTTTAGCCTTA
ACCGGAAAAATCAACCGCGGAATCCAAAAGCTTCAACGTTTAAAAGTACTCTCACTTTCCAACAACAACT
TCACCGGAAACATCAACGCTCTCTCAAACAACAACCATCTCCAAAAGCTAGATCTTAGCCACAACAATCT
CTCCGGTCAAATCCCTTCTTCTCTCGGTTCAATAACCTCCTTGCAACACCTTGACTTAACCGGAAACTCC
TTCTCCGGTACACTCTCTGACGATTTGTTCAACAACTGTTCCTCTCTTAGATATCTTTCTCTCTCCCACA
ACCACCTCGAAGGTCAAATCCCAAGTACTCTGTTTCGATGCTCTGTTTTAAACAGTCTCAATCTTTCAAG
AAACCGTTTCTCCGGTAACCCTAGCTTCGTCTCAGGAATCTGGAGACTTGAGAGGTTAAGAGCTTTAGAT
CTATCTTCTAACTCACTTTCTGGTTCAATACCTTTGGGGATACTCTCTCTACATAACTTGAAAGAGTTGC
AACTACAGAGGAATCAGTTCTCTGGAGCATTGCCTTCAGATATTGGACTCTGTCCTCATTTAAACAGAGT
TGATCTAAGTTCCAATCATTTCTCTGGTGAACTTCCAAGAACTCTTCAGAAGCTGAAATCTTTAAATCAC
TTCGATGTATCGAACAATTTGCTCTCCGGTGATTTCCCGCCATGGATCGGTGACATGACCGGTTTAGTAC
ACTTGGATTTCTCCAGCAATGAGTTAACCGGAAAGCTTCCTTCTTCTATTAGTAACTTGAGGTCTCTAAA
GGATCTAAACTTGTCTGAGAACAAACTCTCCGGCGAGGTACCTGAGTCTTTGGAATCATGCAAAGAGCTT
ATGATTGTTCAGCTTAAAGGCAATGACTTCTCCGGTAACATTCCTGATGGTTTTTTTGATCTTGGTCTTC
AAGAAATGGATTTTTCGGGTAACGGTTTAACCGGTTCGATCCCAAGAGGCTCAAGCAGGCTTTTCGAGTC
ACTCATAAGGCTCGATCTTTCGCATAACAGTCTCACTGGAAGTATACCTGGTGAAGTAGGACTCTTCATC
CACATGAGATACCTTAATTTATCATGGAACCATTTCAACACAAGAGTTCCTCCTGAAATTGAGTTTCTAC
AGAACTTAACGGTATTGGATCTTAGGAACAGTGCACTGATTGGTTCGGTTCCTGCTGATATATGTGAGTC
TCAGAGTCTTCAGATACTTCAACTGGATGGTAACTCACTAACCGGTTCTATACCGGAAGGAATCGGAAAC
TGCTCTTCTCTTAAATTGTTGAGTTTGTCTCATAACAATCTTACCGGTCCTATTCCTAAATCTCTTTCAA
ACTTACAAGAGCTCAAGATTTTAAAGCTAGAGGCTAATAAGCTTAGTGGAGAAATACCGAAAGAGCTTGG
GGATTTGCAGAATCTGTTATTGGTTAACGTTTCGTTTAACCGACTTATCGGAAGGTTACCATTGGGAGAT
GTGTTCCAAAGCTTAGACCAGAGTGCTATACAAGGAAACCTAGGTATTTGTTCACCGTTGTTGAGAGGTC
CTTGTACACTGAATGTTCCAAAGCCTCTTGTCATCAATCCAAACTCCTACGGGAATGGGAACAATATGCC
TGGAAACCGAGCAAGCGGTGGTTCTGGAACATTCCACCGCCTGGAGGTGCTGTTCCAGGGACCAAGCGGC
AATCCCGGCGGCGATCTGGCCCCCCAGATGCTGCGCGAGCTGCAGGAGACCAATGCCGCCCTGCAGGACG
TGCGCGAGCTGCTGCGCCACCGCGTGAAGGAGATCACCTTCCTGAAGAACACCGTGATGGAGTGCGACGC
CTGCGGCATGCAGCCCTCTAGAGGCTCCGGCTCCATCATCCCAGTTGAGGAGGAGAACCCGGACTTCTGG
AACCGCGAGGCAGCCGAGGCCCTGGGTGCCGCCAAGAAGCTGCAGCCTGCACAGACAGCCGCCAAGAACC
TCATCATCTTCCTGGGCGATGGGATGGGGGTGTCTACGGTGACAGCTGCCAGGATCCTAAAAGGGCAGAA
GAAGGACAAACTGGGGCCTGAGATACCCCTGGCCATGGACCGCTTCCCATATGTGGCTCTGTCCAAGACA
TACAATGTAGACAAACATGTGCCAGACAGTGGAGCCACAGCCACGGCCTACCTGTGCGGGGTCAAGGGCA
ACTTCCAGACCATTGGCTTGAGTGCAGCCGCCCGCTTTAACCAGTGCAACACGACACGCGGCAACGAGGT
CATCTCCGTGATGAATCGGGCCAAGAAAGCAGGGAAGTCAGTGGGAGTGGTAACCACCACACGAGTGCAG
CACGCCTCGCCAGCCGGCACCTACGCCCACACGGTGAACCGCAACTGGTACTCGGACGCCGACGTGCCTG
CCTCGGCCCGCCAGGAGGGGTGCCAGGACATCGCTACGCAGCTCATCTCCAACATGGACATTGACGTGAT
CCTAGGTGGAGGCCGAAAGTACATGTTTCGCATGGGAACCCCAGACCCTGAGTACCCAGATGACTACAGC
CAAGGTGGGACCAGGCTGGACGGGAAGAATCTGGTGCAGGAATGGCTGGCGAAGCGCCAGGGTGCCCGGT
ATGTGTGGAACCGCACTGAGCTCATGCAGGCTTCCCTGGACCCGTCTGTGACCCATCTCATGGGTCTCTT
TGAGCCTGGAGACATGAAATACGAGATCCACCGAGACTCCACACTGGACCCCTCCCTGATGGAGATGACA
GAGGCTGCCCTGCGCCTGCTGAGCAGGAACCCCCGCGGCTTCTTCCTCTTCGTGGAGGGTGGTCGCATCG
ACCATGGTCATCATGAAAGCAGGGCTTACCGGGCACTGACTGAGACGATCATGTTCGACGACGCCATTGA
GAGGGCGGGCCAGCTCACCAGCGAGGAGGACACGCTGAGCCTCGTCACTGCCGACCACTCCCACGTCTTC
TCCTTCGGAGGCTACCCCCTGCGAGGGAGCTCCATCTTCGGGCTGGCCCCTGGCAAGGCCCGGGACAGGA
AGGCCTACACGGTCCTCCTATACGGAAACGGTCCAGGCTATGTGCTCAAGGACGGCGCCCGGCCGGATGT
TACCGAGAGCGAGAGCGGGAGCCCCGAGTATCGGCAGCAGTCAGCAGTGCCCCTGGACGAAGAGACCCAC
GCAGGCGAGGACGTGGCGGTGTTCGCGCGCGGCCCGCAGGCGCACCTGGTTCACGGCGTGCAGGAGCAGA
CCTTCATAGCGCACGTCATGGCCTTCGCCGCCTGCCTGGAGCCCTACACCGCCTGCGACCTGGCGCCCCC
CGCCGGCACCACCGACGCCGCGCACCCGGGTTCTAGAGGAAGCACCTCCGGCGATAACGATTACAAGGAT
GATGATGATAAGGCCAGCGGCACCGGTCATCATCACCATCACCATTGAGTTTAAACCCGCTGATCAGCCT
CGACTGTGCCTTCTAAGGCCTGAGCTCGCTGATCAGCCTCGATCGAGGATCCAGACATGATAAGATACAT
TGATGAGTTTGGACAAACCACAACTAGAATGCAGTGAAAAAAATGCTTTATTTGTGAAATTTGTGATGCT
ATTGCTTTATTTGTAACCATTATAAGCTGCAATAAACAAGTTAACAACAACAATTGCATTCATTTTATGT
TTCAGGTTCAGGGGGAGGTGTGGGAGGTTTTTTAAAGCAAGTAAAACCTCTACAAATGTGGTATGGCTGA
TTATGATCAGTCGACCTGCAGGCATGCAAGCTTGGCGTAATCATGGTCATAGCTGTTTCCTGTGTGAAAT
TGTTATCCGCTCACAATTCCACACAACATACGAGCCGGAAGCATAAAGTGTAAAGCCTGGGGTGCCTAAT
GAGTGAGCTAACTCACATTAATTGCGTTGCGCTCACTGCCCGCTTTCCAGTCGGGAAACCTGTCGTGCCA
GCTGCATTAATGAATCGGCCAACGCGCGGGGAGAGGCGGTTTGCGTATTGGGCGCTCTTCCGCTTCCTCG
CTCACTGACTCGCTGCGCTCGGTCGTTCGGCTGCGGCGAGCGGTATCAGCTCACTCAAAGGCGGTAATAC
GGTTATCCACAGAATCAGGGGATAACGCAGGAAAGAACATGTGAGCAAAAGGCCAGCAAAAGGCCAGGAA
CCGTAAAAAGGCCGCGTTGCTGGCGTTTTTCCATAGGCTCCGCCCCCCTGACGAGCATCACAAAAATCGA
CGCTCAAGTCAGAGGTGGCGAAACCCGACAGGACTATAAAGATACCAGGCGTTTCCCCCTGGAAGCTCCC
TCGTGCGCTCTCCTGTTCCGACCCTGCCGCTTACCGGATACCTGTCCGCCTTTCTCCCTTCGGGAAGCGT
GGCGCTTTCTCATAGCTCACGCTGTAGGTATCTCAGTTCGGTGTAGGTCGTTCGCTCCAAGCTGGGCTGT
GTGCACGAACCCCCCGTTCAGCCCGACCGCTGCGCCTTATCCGGTAACTATCGTCTTGAGTCCAACCCGG
TAAGACACGACTTATCGCCACTGGCAGCAGCCACTGGTAACAGGATTAGCAGAGCGAGGTATGTAGGCGG
TGCTACAGAGTTCTTGAAGTGGTGGCCTAACTACGGCTACACTAGAAGAACAGTATTTGGTATCTGCGCT
CTGCTGAAGCCAGTTACCTTCGGAAAAAGAGTTGGTAGCTCTTGATCCGGCAAACAAACCACCGCTGGTA
GCGGTGGTTTTTTTGTTTGCAAGCAGCAGATTACGCGCAGAAAAAAAGGATCTCAAGAAGATCCTTTGAT
CTTTTCTACGGGGTCTGACGCTCAGTGGAACGAAAACTCACGTTAAGGGATTTTGGTCATGAGATTATCA
AAAAGGATCTTCACCTAGATCCTTTTAAATTAAAAATGAAGTTTTAAATCAATCTAAAGTATATATGAGT
AAACTTGGTCTGACAGTTACCAATGCTTAATCAGTGAGGCACCTATCTCAGCGATCTGTCTATTTCGTTC
ATCCATAGTTGCCTGACTCCCCGTCGTGTAGATAACTACGATACGGGAGGGCTTACCATCTGGCCCCAGT
GCTGCAATGATACCGCGAGACCCACGCTCACCGGCTCCAGATTTATCAGCAATAAACCAGCCAGCCGGAA
GGGCCGAGCGCAGAAGTGGTCCTGCAACTTTATCCGCCTCCATCCAGTCTATTAATTGTTGCCGGGAAGC
TAGAGTAAGTAGTTCGCCAGTTAATAGTTTGCGCAACGTTGTTGCCATTGCTACAGGCATCGTGGTGTCA
CGCTCGTCGTTTGGTATGGCTTCATTCAGCTCCGGTTCCCAACGATCAAGGCGAGTTACATGATCCCCCA
TGTTGTGCAAAAAAGCGGTTAGCTCCTTCGGTCCTCCGATCGTTGTCAGAAGTAAGTTGGCCGCAGTGTT
ATCACTCATGGTTATGGCAGCACTGCATAATTCTCTTACTGTCATGCCATCCGTAAGATGCTTTTCTGTG
ACTGGTGAGTACTCAACCAAGTCATTCTGAGAATAGTGTATGCGGCGACCGAGTTGCTCTTGCCCGGCGT
CAATACGGGATAATACCGCGCCACATAGCAGAACTTTAAAAGTGCTCATCATTGGAAAACGTTCTTCGGG
GCGAAAACTCTCAAGGATCTTACCGCTGTTGAGATCCAGTTCGATGTAACCCACTCGTGCACCCAACTGA
TCTTCAGCATCTTTTACTTTCACCAGCGTTTCTGGGTGAGCAAAAACAGGAAGGCAAAATGCCGCAAAAA
AGGGAATAAGGGCGACACGGAAATGTTGAATACTCATACTCTTCCTTTTTCAATATTATTGAAGCATTTA
TCAGGGTTATTGTCTCATGAGCGGATACATATTTGAATGTATTTAGAAAAATAAACAAATAGGGGTTCCG
CGCACATTTCCCCGAAAAGTGCCACCTGACGTCTAAGAAACCATTATTATCATGACATTAACCTATAAAA
ATAGGCGTATCACGAGGCCCTTTCGTCTCGCGCGTTTCGGTGATGACGGTGAAAACCTCTGACACATGCA
GCTCCCGGAGACGGTCACAGCTTGTCTGTAAGCGGATGCCGGGAGCAGACAAGCCCGTCAGGGCGCGTCA
GCGGGTGTTGGCGGGTGTCGGGGCTGGCTTAACTATGCGGCATCAGAGCAGATTGTACTGAGAGTGCACC
ATATGCGGTGTGAAATACCGCACAGATGCGTAAGGAGAAAATACCGCATCAGGCGCCATTCGCCATTCAG
GCTGCGCAACTGTTGGGAAGGGCGATCGGTGCGGGCCTCTTCGCTATTACGCCAGCTGGCGAAAGGGGGA
TGTGCTGCAAGGCGATTAAGTTGGGTAACGCCAGGGTTTTCCCAGTCACGACGTT
